Addgene plasmid #175064: pQ79
Purpose: expresses mutant of the huntingtin exon1 in mammalian cells
Depositing lab: Arnold Boersma. Depositing organization: Leibniz-Institut fuer Interaktive Materialien (DWI). Publication: A FRET-based method for monitoring structural transitions in protein self-organization. Wan Q, Mouton SN, Veenhoff LM, Boersma AJ. Cell Rep Methods. 2022 Mar 28;2(3):100184. doi: 10.1016/j.crmeth.2022.100184. eCollection 2022 Mar 28. PubMed 35475219.
Backbone
  Vector backbone: pcDNA3
  Backbone manufacturer: invitrogen
  Backbone size w/o insert (bp): 3944
  Total vector size (bp): 4313
  Vector type: Mammalian Expression
  Selectable markers: Neomycin (select with G418)
Growth in bacteria
  Bacterial resistance: Kanamycin, 50 μg/mL
  Growth temperature: 37°C
  Growth strain: DH5alpha
  Copy number: High Copy
Gene/Insert
  Gene/Insert name: polyQ79
  Species: H. sapiens (human)
  Insert size (bp): 369
  Mutation: mVenus: C-Terminal deletion of 11 aa (GITLGMDELYK); mCherry: C-Terminal deletion of 5 aa (DELYK) and N-Terminal deletion of 7 aa (MVSKGEE)
  GenBank ID: NM_002111.8
  Entrez Gene: HTT (a.k.a. HD, IT15, LOMARS)
  Promoter: CMV Promoter
  Cloning method: Restriction Enzyme; 5′ cloning site NheI (not destroyed); 3′ cloning site XbaI (not destroyed)
  Sequencing primers: 5′ CGCAAATGGGCGGTAGGCGTG; 3′ GAAATTTGTGATGCTATTGC
Terms and licenses: Academic/Nonprofit Terms; Industry Terms: Not Available to Industry
How to cite: pQ79 was a gift from Arnold Boersma (Addgene plasmid # 175064 ; http://n2t.net/addgene:175064 ; RRID:Addgene_175064)
