[The description below was written by a language model from this plasmid's Addgene catalogue record and pLannotate feature annotations shown in this document.]
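Description:
pQ79 is a mammalian expression plasmid of about 4.3 kb that expresses a mutant human huntingtin (HTT) exon 1 fragment with an expanded polyglutamine tract, recorded as polyQ79. The 369 bp insert sits between retained NheI and XbaI sites, downstream of the human cytomegalovirus immediate early enhancer and promoter. Transcripts are terminated by an SV40 polyadenylation signal. The annotation software did not label the insert itself. The region between the CMV promoter and the SV40 poly(A) carries only short fragment hits (a chicken β-actin promoter fragment and an SV40 large T antigen fragment), which are probably incidental matches rather than functional parts.

The catalogue names pcDNA3 as the backbone, but the annotated layout differs from what that name would suggest. A single Tn5 NeoR/KanR gene is preceded by both a bacterial bla (AmpR) promoter and the SV40 enhancer/early promoter and is followed by an HSV TK poly(A) signal. This arrangement gives kanamycin resistance in E. coli, consistent with the listed bacterial selection, and G418 selection in mammalian cells. A high-copy ColE1/pUC origin drives propagation in bacteria, and an f1 origin is also present.

The mutation field describes truncations of mVenus and mCherry, yet no fluorescent protein is annotated, and the insert and total sizes leave no room for one. This note likely carries over from related FRET probe constructs in the same series. The associated work concerns a FRET-based method for following structural transitions during protein self-organization. The record does not state the plasmid's exact role in that work, but it appears to supply untagged polyQ-expanded huntingtin exon 1 in mammalian cells.
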