Features (pLannotate 1.2.2; 13 found; start..end, strand, type, name):
     61..364     +  enhancer       CMV enhancer: human cytomegalovirus immediate early enhancer
    365..568     +  promoter       CMV promoter: human cytomegalovirus (CMV) immediate early promoter
    910..929     -  promoter       chicken β-actin promoter (fragment): contains a 21-bp deletion relative to the standard chicken β-actin promoter
    995..1078    +  CDS            large T antigen (fragment): large T antigen from SV40 (simian virus 40)
   1101..1222    +  polyA_signal   SV40 poly(A) signal: SV40 polyadenylation signal
   1256..1684    -  rep_origin     f1 ori (sequence partly withheld): f1 bacteriophage origin of replication; arrow indicates direction of (+) strand synthesis
   1711..1815    +  promoter       AmpR promoter: bla
   1817..2174    +  promoter       SV40 promoter: SV40 enhancer and early promoter
   2209..3003    +  CDS            NeoR/KanR: aminoglycoside phosphotransferase from Tn5; aph(3')-II (or nptII); confers resistance to neomycin, kanamycin, and G418 (Geneticin®)
   3024..3176    +  CDS            ble (fragment): BLE_KLEPN - Experimental evidence at protein level: Swiss-Prot protein existence level 1. Binding protein with a strong affinity to the bleomycin family of antibiotics. Binds to CL990; an antimitotic-antibiotic compound. From Klebsiella pneumoniae.
   3235..3282    +  polyA_signal   HSV TK poly(A) signal: herpes simplex virus thymidine kinase polyadenylation signal (Cole and Stacy, 1985)
   3373..3389    -  polyA_signal   bGH poly(A) signal (fragment): bovine growth hormone polyadenylation signal
   3611..4199    +  rep_origin     ori: high-copy-number ColE1/pMB1/pBR322/pUC origin of replication
>Addgene plasmid #175064 | pQ79 | addgene full sequence | sequence record 353796 | Addgene NGS Result
TAGTTATTAATAGTAATCAATTACGGGGTCATTAGTTCATAGCCCATATATGGAGTTCCGCGTTACATAA
CTTACGGTAAATGGCCCGCCTGGCTGACCGCCCAACGACCCCCGCCCATTGACGTCAATAATGACGTATG
TTCCCATAGTAACGCCAATAGGGACTTTCCATTGACGTCAATGGGTGGAGTATTTACGGTAAACTGCCCA
CTTGGCAGTACATCAAGTGTATCATATGCCAAGTACGCCCCCTATTGACGTCAATGACGGTAAATGGCCC
GCCTGGCATTATGCCCAGTACATGACCTTATGGGACTTTCCTACTTGGCAGTACATCTACGTATTAGTCA
TCGCTATTACCATGGTGATGCGGTTTTGGCAGTACATCAATGGGCGTGGATAGCGGTTTGACTCACGGGG
ATTTCCAAGTCTCCACCCCATTGACGTCAATGGGAGTTTGTTTTGGCACCAAAATCAACGGGACTTTCCA
AAATGTCGTAACAACTCCGCCCCATTGACGCAAATGGGCGGTAGGCGTGTACGGTGGGAGGTCTATATAA
GCAGAGCTGGTTTAGTGAACCGTCAGATCCGCTAGCGCTACCGGACCGCCATGGCGACCCTGGAAAAGCT
GATGAAGGCCTTCGAGTCCCTCAAGTCCTTCCAGCAGCAGCAGCAGCAGCAGCAGCAGCAGCAGCAGCAG
CAGCAGCAGCAGCAGCAGCAGCAGCAGCAGCAGCAGCAGCAGCAGCAGCAGCAGCAGCAGCAGCAGCAGC
AGCAGCAGCAGCAGCAGCAGCAGCAGCAGCAGCAGCAGCAGCAGCAGCAGCAGCAGCAGCAGCAGCAGCA
GCAGCAGCAGCAGCAGCAGCAGCAGCAGCAGCAGCAGCAGCAGCAGCAGCAGCAACAGCCGCCACCGCCG
CCGCCGCCGCCGCCGCCTCCTCAGCTTCCTCAGCCGCCGCCGCAGGCACAGCCGCTGCACCGACCATAAG
CGGCCGCGACTCTAGATCATAATCAGCCATACCACATTTGTAGAGGTTTTACTTGCTTTAAAAAACCTCC
CACACCTCCCCCTGAACCTGAAACATAAAATGAATGCAATTGTTGTTGTTAACTTGTTTATTGCAGCTTA
TAATGGTTACAAATAAAGCAATAGCATCACAAATTTCACAAATAAAGCATTTTTTTCACTGCATTCTAGT
TGTGGTTTGTCCAAACTCATCAATGTATCTTAAGGCGTAAATTGTAAGCGTTAATATTTTGTTAAAATTC
GCGTTAAATTTTTGTTAAATCAGCTCATTTTTTAACCAATAGGCCGAAATCGGCAAAATCCCTTATAAAT
CAAAAGAATAGACCGAGATAGGGT
[37 nt withheld, positions 1355-1391]
AAAGAACGTGGACTCCAACGTCAAAGG
[49 nt withheld, positions 1419-1467]
T
[91 nt withheld, positions 1469-1559]
G
[124 nt withheld, positions 1561-1684]
CAGGTGGCACTTTTCGGGGAAATGTGCGCGGAACCCCTATTTGTTTATTTTTCTAAATACATTCAAATAT
GTATCCGCTCATGAGACAATAACCCTGATAAATGCTTCAATAATATTGAAAAAGGAAGAGTCCTGAGGCG
GAAAGAACCAGCTGTGGAATGTGTGTCAGTTAGGGTGTGGAAAGTCCCCAGGCTCCCCAGCAGGCAGAAG
TATGCAAAGCATGCATCTCAATTAGTCAGCAACCAGGTGTGGAAAGTCCCCAGGCTCCCCAGCAGGCAGA
AGTATGCAAAGCATGCATCTCAATTAGTCAGCAACCATAGTCCCGCCCCTAACTCCGCCCATCCCGCCCC
TAACTCCGCCCAGTTCCGCCCATTCTCCGCCCCATGGCTGACTAATTTTTTTTATTTATGCAGAGGCCGA
GGCCGCCTCGGCCTCTGAGCTATTCCAGAAGTAGTGAGGAGGCTTTTTTGGAGGCCTAGGCTTTTGCAAA
GATCGATCAAGAGACAGGATGAGGATCGTTTCGCATGATTGAACAAGATGGATTGCACGCAGGTTCTCCG
GCCGCTTGGGTGGAGAGGCTATTCGGCTATGACTGGGCACAACAGACAATCGGCTGCTCTGATGCCGCCG
TGTTCCGGCTGTCAGCGCAGGGGCGCCCGGTTCTTTTTGTCAAGACCGACCTGTCCGGTGCCCTGAATGA
ACTGCAAGACGAGGCAGCGCGGCTATCGTGGCTGGCCACGACGGGCGTTCCTTGCGCAGCTGTGCTCGAC
GTTGTCACTGAAGCGGGAAGGGACTGGCTGCTATTGGGCGAAGTGCCGGGGCAGGATCTCCTGTCATCTC
ACCTTGCTCCTGCCGAGAAAGTATCCATCATGGCTGATGCAATGCGGCGGCTGCATACGCTTGATCCGGC
TACCTGCCCATTCGACCACCAAGCGAAACATCGCATCGAGCGAGCACGTACTCGGATGGAAGCCGGTCTT
GTCGATCAGGATGATCTGGACGAAGAGCATCAGGGGCTCGCGCCAGCCGAACTGTTCGCCAGGCTCAAGG
CGAGCATGCCCGACGGCGAGGATCTCGTCGTGACCCATGGCGATGCCTGCTTGCCGAATATCATGGTGGA
AAATGGCCGCTTTTCTGGATTCATCGACTGTGGCCGGCTGGGTGTGGCGGACCGCTATCAGGACATAGCG
TTGGCTACCCGTGATATTGCTGAAGAGCTTGGCGGCGAATGGGCTGACCGCTTCCTCGTGCTTTACGGTA
TCGCCGCTCCCGATTCGCAGCGCATCGCCTTCTATCGCCTTCTTGACGAGTTCTTCTGAGCGGGACTCTG
GGGTTCGAAATGACCGACCAAGCGACGCCCAACCTGCCATCACGAGATTTCGATTCCACCGCCGCCTTCT
ATGAAAGGTTGGGCTTCGGAATCGTTTTCCGGGACGCCGGCTGGATGATCCTCCAGCGCGGGGATCTCAT
GCTGGAGTTCTTCGCCCACCCTAGGGGGAGGCTAACTGAAACACGGAAGGAGACAATACCGGAAGGAACC
CGCGCTATGACGGCAATAAAAAGACAGAATAAAACGCACGGTGTTGGGTCGTTTGTTCATAAACGCGGGG
TTCGGTCCCAGGGCTGGCACTCTGTCGATACCCCACCGAGACCCCATTGGGGCCAATACGCCCGCGTTTC
TTCCTTTTCCCCACCCCACCCCCCAAGTTCGGGTGAAGGCCCAGGGCTCGCAGCCAACGTCGGGGCGGCA
GGCCCTGCCATAGCCTCAGGTTACTCATATATACTTTAGATTGATTTAAAACTTCATTTTTAATTTAAAA
GGATCTAGGTGAAGATCCTTTTTGATAATCTCATGACCAAAATCCCTTAACGTGAGTTTTCGTTCCACTG
AGCGTCAGACCCCGTAGAAAAGATCAAAGGATCTTCTTGAGATCCTTTTTTTCTGCGCGTAATCTGCTGC
TTGCAAACAAAAAAACCACCGCTACCAGCGGTGGTTTGTTTGCCGGATCAAGAGCTACCAACTCTTTTTC
CGAAGGTAACTGGCTTCAGCAGAGCGCAGATACCAAATACTGTTCTTCTAGTGTAGCCGTAGTTAGGCCA
CCACTTCAAGAACTCTGTAGCACCGCCTACATACCTCGCTCTGCTAATCCTGTTACCAGTGGCTGCTGCC
AGTGGCGATAAGTCGTGTCTTACCGGGTTGGACTCAAGACGATAGTTACCGGATAAGGCGCAGCGGTCGG
GCTGAACGGGGGGTTCGTGCACACAGCCCAGCTTGGAGCGAACGACCTACACCGAACTGAGATACCTACA
GCGTGAGCTATGAGAAAGCGCCACGCTTCCCGAAGGGAGAAAGGCGGACAGGTATCCGGTAAGCGGCAGG
GTCGGAACAGGAGAGCGCACGAGGGAGCTTCCAGGGGGAAACGCCTGGTATCTTTATAGTCCTGTCGGGT
TTCGCCACCTCTGACTTGAGCGTCGATTTTTGTGATGCTCGTCAGGGGGGCGGAGCCTATGGAAAAACGC
CAGCAACGCGGCCTTTTTACGGTTCCTGGCCTTTTGCTGGCCTTTTGCTCACATGTTCTTTCCTGCGTTA
TCCCCTGATTCTGTGGATAACCGTATTACCGCCATGCAT
